>Addgene plasmid #197961 | pC1300_pUB10_pco-vCASphi_E9t_MCS_version2 | addgene full sequence | sequence record 387863 | Addgene NGS Result
GTAATCATGGTCATAGCTGTTTCCTGTGTGAAATTGTTATCCGCTCACAATTCCACACAACATACGAGCC
GGAAGCATAAAGTGTAAAGCCTGGGGTGCCTAATGAGTGAGCTAACTCACATTAATTGCGTTGCGCTCAC
TGCCCGCTTTCCAGTCGGGAAACCTGTCGTGCCAGCTGCATTAATGAATCGGCCAACGCGCGGGGAGAGG
CGGTTTGCGTATTGGCTAGAGCAGCTTGCCAACATGGTGGAGCACGACACTCTCGTCTACTCCAAGAATA
TCAAAGATACAGTCTCAGAAGACCAAAGGGCTATTGAGACTTTTCAACAAAGGGTAATATCGGGAAACCT
CCTCGGATTCCATTGCCCAGCTATCTGTCACTTCATCAAAAGGACAGTAGAAAAGGAAGGTGGCACCTAC
AAATGCCATCATTGCGATAAAGGAAAGGCTATCGTTCAAGATGCCTCTGCCGACAGTGGTCCCAAAGATG
GACCCCCACCCACGAGGAGCATCGTGGAAAAAGAAGACGTTCCAACCACGTCTTCAAAGCAAGTGGATTG
ATGTGAACATGGTGGAGCACGACACTCTCGTCTACTCCAAGAATATCAAAGATACAGTCTCAGAAGACCA
AAGGGCTATTGAGACTTTTCAACAAAGGGTAATATCGGGAAACCTCCTCGGATTCCATTGCCCAGCTATC
TGTCACTTCATCAAAAGGACAGTAGAAAAGGAAGGTGGCACCTACAAATGCCATCATTGCGATAAAGGAA
AGGCTATCGTTCAAGATGCCTCTGCCGACAGTGGTCCCAAAGATGGACCCCCACCCACGAGGAGCATCGT
GGAAAAAGAAGACGTTCCAACCACGTCTTCAAAGCAAGTGGATTGATGTGATATCTCCACTGACGTAAGG
GATGACGCACAATCCCACTATCCTTCGCAAGACCCTTCCTCTATATAAGGAAGTTCATTTCATTTGGAGA
GGACACGCTGAAATCACCAGTCTCTCTCTACAAATCTATCTCTCTCGAGCTTTCGCAGATCCGGGGGGCA
ATGAGATATGAAAAAGCCTGAACTCACCGCGACGTCTGTCGAGAAGTTTCTGATCGAAAAGTTCGACAGC
GTCTCCGACCTGATGCAGCTCTCGGAGGGCGAAGAATCTCGTGCTTTCAGCTTCGATGTAGGAGGGCGTG
GATATGTCCTGCGGGTAAATAGCTGCGCCGATGGTTTCTACAAAGATCGTTATGTTTATCGGCACTTTGC
ATCGGCCGCGCTCCCGATTCCGGAAGTGCTTGACATTGGGGAGTTTAGCGAGAGCCTGACCTATTGCATC
TCCCGCCGTTCACAGGGTGTCACGTTGCAAGACCTGCCTGAAACCGAACTGCCCGCTGTTCTACAACCGG
TCGCGGAGGCTATGGATGCGATCGCTGCGGCCGATCTTAGCCAGACGAGCGGGTTCGGCCCATTCGGACC
GCAAGGAATCGGTCAATACACTACATGGCGTGATTTCATATGCGCGATTGCTGATCCCCATGTGTATCAC
TGGCAAACTGTGATGGACGACACCGTCAGTGCGTCCGTCGCGCAGGCTCTCGATGAGCTGATGCTTTGGG
CCGAGGACTGCCCCGAAGTCCGGCACCTCGTGCACGCGGATTTCGGCTCCAACAATGTCCTGACGGACAA
TGGCCGCATAACAGCGGTCATTGACTGGAGCGAGGCGATGTTCGGGGATTCCCAATACGAGGTCGCCAAC
ATCTTCTTCTGGAGGCCGTGGTTGGCTTGTATGGAGCAGCAGACGCGCTACTTCGAGCGGAGGCATCCGG
AGCTTGCAGGATCGCCACGACTCCGGGCGTATATGCTCCGCATTGGTCTTGACCAACTCTATCAGAGCTT
GGTTGACGGCAATTTCGATGATGCAGCTTGGGCGCAGGGTCGATGCGACGCAATCGTCCGATCCGGAGCC
GGGACTGTCGGGCGTACACAAATCGCCCGCAGAAGCGCGGCCGTCTGGACCGATGGCTGTGTAGAAGTAC
TCGCCGATAGTGGAAACCGACGCCCCAGCACTCGTCCGAGGGCAAAGAAATAGAGTAGATGCCGACCGGG
ATCTGTCGATCGACAAGCTCGAGTTTCTCCATAATAATGTGTGAGTAGTTCCCAGATAAGGGAATTAGGG
TTCCTATAGGGTTTCGCTCATGTGTTGAGCATATAAGAAACCCTTAGTATGTATTTGTATTTGTAAAATA
CTTCTATCAATAAAATTTCTAATTCCTAAAACCAAAATCCAGTACTAAAATCCAGATCCCCCGAATTAAT
TCGGCGTTAATTCAGTACATTAAAAACGTCCGCAATGTGTTATTAAGTTGTCTAAGCGTCAATTTGTTTA
CACCACAATATATCCTGCCACCAGCCAGCCAACAGCTCCCCGACCGGCAGCTCGGCACAAAATCACCACT
CGATACAGGCAGCCCATCAGTCCGGGACGGCGTCAGCGGGAGAGCCGTTGTAAGGCGGCAGACTTTGCTC
ATGTTACCGATGCTATTCGGAAGAACGGCAACTAAGCTGCCGGGTTTGAAACACGGATGATCTCGCGGAG
GGTAGCATGTTGATTGTAACGATGACAGAGCGTTGCTGCCTGTGATCACCGCGGTTTCAAAATCGGCTCC
GTCGATACTATGTTATACGCCAACTTTGAAAACAACTTTGAAAAAGCTGTTTTCTGGTATTTAAGGTTTT
AGAATGCAAGGAACAGTGAATTGGAGTTCGTCTTGTTATAATTAGCTTCTTGGGGTATCTTTAAATACTG
TAGAAAAGAGGAAGGAAATAATAAATGGCTAAAATGAGAATATCACCGGAATTGAAAAAACTGATCGAAA
AATACCGCTGCGTAAAAGATACGGAAGGAATGTCTCCTGCTAAGGTATATAAGCTGGTGGGAGAAAATGA
AAACCTATATTTAAAAATGACGGACAGCCGGTATAAAGGGACCACCTATGATGTGGAACGGGAAAAGGAC
ATGATGCTATGGCTGGAAGGAAAGCTGCCTGTTCCAAAGGTCCTGCACTTTGAACGGCATGATGGCTGGA
GCAATCTGCTCATGAGTGAGGCCGATGGCGTCCTTTGCTCGGAAGAGTATGAAGATGAACAAAGCCCTGA
AAAGATTATCGAGCTGTATGCGGAGTGCATCAGGCTCTTTCACTCCATCGACATATCGGATTGTCCCTAT
ACGAATAGCTTAGACAGCCGCTTAGCCGAATTGGATTACTTACTGAATAACGATCTGGCCGATGTGGATT
GCGAAAACTGGGAAGAAGACACTCCATTTAAAGATCCGCGCGAGCTGTATGATTTTTTAAAGACGGAAAA
GCCCGAAGAGGAACTTGTCTTTTCCCACGGCGACCTGGGAGACAGCAACATCTTTGTGAAAGATGGCAAA
GTAAGTGGCTTTATTGATCTTGGGAGAAGCGGCAGGGCGGACAAGTGGTATGACATTGCCTTCTGCGTCC
GGTCGATCAGGGAGGATATCGGGGAAGAACAGTATGTCGAGCTATTTTTTGACTTACTGGGGATCAAGCC
TGATTGGGAGAAAATAAAATATTATATTTTACTGGATGAATTGTTTTAGTACCTAGAATGCATGACCAAA
ATCCCTTAACGTGAGTTTTCGTTCCACTGAGCGTCAGACCCCGTAGAAAAGATCAAAGGATCTTCTTGAG
ATCCTTTTTTTCTGCGCGTAATCTGCTGCTTGCAAACAAAAAAACCACCGCTACCAGCGGTGGTTTGTTT
GCCGGATCAAGAGCTACCAACTCTTTTTCCGAAGGTAACTGGCTTCAGCAGAGCGCAGATACCAAATACT
GTCCTTCTAGTGTAGCCGTAGTTAGGCCACCACTTCAAGAACTCTGTAGCACCGCCTACATACCTCGCTC
TGCTAATCCTGTTACCAGTGGCTGCTGCCAGTGGCGATAAGTCGTGTCTTACCGGGTTGGACTCAAGACG
ATAGTTACCGGATAAGGCGCAGCGGTCGGGCTGAACGGGGGGTTCGTGCACACAGCCCAGCTTGGAGCGA
ACGACCTACACCGAACTGAGATACCTACAGCGTGAGCTATGAGAAAGCGCCACGCTTCCCGAAGGGAGAA
AGGCGGACAGGTATCCGGTAAGCGGCAGGGTCGGAACAGGAGAGCGCACGAGGGAGCTTCCAGGGGGAAA
CGCCTGGTATCTTTATAGTCCTGTCGGGTTTCGCCACCTCTGACTTGAGCGTCGATTTTTGTGATGCTCG
TCAGGGGGGCGGAGCCTATGGAAAAACGCCAGCAACGCGGCCTTTTTACGGTTCCTGGCCTTTTGCTGGC
CTTTTGCTCACATGTTCTTTCCTGCGTTATCCCCTGATTCTGTGGATAACCGTATTACCGCCTTTGAGTG
AGCTGATACCGCTCGCCGCAGCCGAACGACCGAGCGCAGCGAGTCAGTGAGCGAGGAAGCGGAAGAGCGC
CTGATGCGGTATTTTCTCCTTACGCATCTGTGCGGTATTTCACACCGCATATGGTGCACTCTCAGTACAA
TCTGCTCTGATGCCGCATAGTTAAGCCAGTATACACTCCGCTATCGCTACGTGACTGGGTCATGGCTGCG
CCCCGACACCCGCCAACACCCGCTGACGCGCCCTGACGGGCTTGTCTGCTCCCGGCATCCGCTTACAGAC
AAGCTGTGACCGTCTCCGGGAGCTGCATGTGTCAGAGGTTTTCACCGTCATCACCGAAACGCGCGAGGCA
GGGTGCCTTGATGTGGGCGCCGGCGGTCGAGTGGCGACGGCGCGGCTTGTCCGCGCCCTGGTAGATTGCC
TGGCCGTAGGCCAGCCATTTTTGAGCGGCCAGCGGCCGCGATAGGCCGACGCGAAGCGGCGGGGCGTAGG
GAGCGCAGCGACCGAAGGGTAGGCGCTTTTTGCAGCTCTTCGGCTGTGCGCTGGCCAGACAGTTATGCAC
AGGCCAGGCGGGTTTTAAGAGTTTTAATAAGTTTTAAAGAGTTTTAGGCGGAAAAATCGCCTTTTTTCTC
TTTTATATCAGTCACTTACATGTGTGACCGGTTCCCAATGTACGGCTTTGGGTTCCCAATGTACGGGTTC
CGGTTCCCAATGTACGGCTTTGGGTTCCCAATGTACGTGCTATCCACAGGAAAGAGACCTTTTCGACCTT
TTTCCCCTGCTAGGGCAATTTGCCCTAGCATCTGCTCCGTACATTAGGAACCGGCGGATGCTTCGCCCTC
GATCAGGTTGCGGTAGCGCATGACTAGGATCGGGCCAGCCTGCCCCGCCTCCTCCTTCAAATCGTACTCC
GGCAGGTCATTTGACCCGATCAGCTTGCGCACGGTGAAACAGAACTTCTTGAACTCTCCGGCGCTGCCAC
TGCGTTCGTAGATCGTCTTGAACAACCATCTGGCTTCTGCCTTGCCTGCGGCGCGGCGTGCCAGGCGGTA
GAGAAAACGGCCGATGCCGGGATCGATCAAAAAGTAATCGGGGTGAACCGTCAGCACGTCCGGGTTCTTG
CCTTCTGTGATCTCGCGGTACATCCAATCAGCTAGCTCGATCTCGATGTACTCCGGCCGCCCGGTTTCGC
TCTTTACGATCTTGTAGCGGCTAATCAAGGCTTCACCCTCGGATACCGTCACCAGGCGGCCGTTCTTGGC
CTTCTTCGTACGCTGCATGGCAACGTGCGTGGTGTTTAACCGAATGCAGGTTTCTACCAGGTCGTCTTTC
TGCTTTCCGCCATCGGCTCGCCGGCAGAACTTGAGTACGTCCGCAACGTGTGGACGGAACACGCGGCCGG
GCTTGTCTCCCTTCCCTTCCCGGTATCGGTTCATGGATTCGGTTAGATGGGAAACCGCCATCAGTACCAG
GTCGTAATCCCACACACTGGCCATGCCGGCCGGCCCTGCGGAAACCTCTACGTGCCCGTCTGGAAGCTCG
TAGCGGATCACCTCGCCAGCTCGTCGGTCACGCTTCGACAGACGGAAAACGGCCACGTCCATGATGCTGC
GACTATCGCGGGTGCCCACGTCATAGAGCATCGGAACGAAAAAATCTGGTTGCTCGTCGCCCTTGGGCGG
CTTCCTAATCGACGGCGCACCGGCTGCCGGCGGTTGCCGGGATTCTTTGCGGATTCGATCAGCGGCCGCT
TGCCACGATTCACCGGGGCGTGCTTCTGCCTCGATGCGTTGCCGCTGGGCGGCCTGCGCGGCCTTCAACT
TCTCCACCAGGTCATCACCCAGCGCCGCGCCGATTTGTACCGGGCCGGATGGTTTGCGACCGCTCACGCC
GATTCCTCGGGCTTGGGGGTTCCAGTGCCATTGCAGGGCCGGCAGGCAACCCAGCCGCTTACGCCTGGCC
AACCGCCCGTTCCTCCACACATGGGGCATTCCACGGCGTCGGTGCCTGGTTGTTCTTGATTTTCCATGCC
GCCTCCTTTAGCCGCTAAAATTCATCTACTCATTTATTCATTTGCTCATTTACTCTGGTAGCTGCGCGAT
GTATTCAGATAGCAGCTCGGTAATGGTCTTGCCTTGGCGTACCGCGTACATCTTCAGCTTGGTGTGATCC
TCCGCCGGCAACTGAAAGTTGACCCGCTTCATGGCTGGCGTGTCTGCCAGGCTGGCCAACGTTGCAGCCT
TGCTGCTGCGTGCGCTCGGACGGCCGGCACTTAGCGTGTTTGTGCTTTTGCTCATTTTCTCTTTACCTCA
TTAACTCAAATGAGTTTTGATTTAATTTCAGCGGCCAGCGCCTGGACCTCGCGGGCAGCGTCGCCCTCGG
GTTCTGATTCAAGAACGGTTGTGCCGGCGGCGGCAGTGCCTGGGTAGCTCACGCGCTGCGTGATACGGGA
CTCAAGAATGGGCAGCTCGTACCCGGCCAGCGCCTCGGCAACCTCACCGCCGATGCGCGTGCCTTTGATC
GCCCGCGACACGACAAAGGCCGCTTGTAGCCTTCCATCCGTGACCTCAATGCGCTGCTTAACCAGCTCCA
CCAGGTCGGCGGTGGCCCATATGTCGTAAGGGCTTGGCTGCACCGGAATCAGCACGAAGTCGGCTGCCTT
GATCGCGGACACAGCCAAGTCCGCCGCCTGGGGCGCTCCGTCGATCACTACGAAGTCGCGCCGGCCGATG
GCCTTCACGTCGCGGTCAATCGTCGGGCGGTCGATGCCGACAACGGTTAGCGGTTGATCTTCCCGCACGG
CCGCCCAATCGCGGGCACTGCCCTGGGGATCGGAATCGACTAACAGAACATCGGCCCCGGCGAGTTGCAG
GGCGCGGGCTAGATGGGTTGCGATGGTCGTCTTGCCTGACCCGCCTTTCTGGTTAAGTACAGCGATAACC
TTCATGCGTTCCCCTTGCGTATTTGTTTATTTACTCATCGCATCATATACGCAGCGACCGCATGACGCAA
GCTGTTTTACTCAAATACACATCACCTTTTTAGACGGCGGCGCTCGGTTTCTTCAGCGGCCAAGCTGGCC
GGCCAGGCCGCCAGCTTGGCATCAGACAAACCGGCCAGGATTTCATGCAGCCGCACGGTTGAGACGTGCG
CGGGCGGCTCGAACACGTACCCGGCCGCGATCATCTCCGCCTCGATCTCTTCGGTAATGAAAAACGGTTC
GTCCTGGCCGTCCTGGTGCGGTTTCATGCTTGTTCCTCTTGGCGTTCATTCTCGGCGGCCGCCAGGGCGT
CGGCCTCGGTCAATGCGTCCTCACGGAAGGCACCGCGCCGCCTGGCCTCGGTGGGCGTCACTTCCTCGCT
GCGCTCAAGTGCGCGGTACAGGGTCGAGCGATGCACGCCAAGCAGTGCAGCCGCCTCTTTCACGGTGCGG
CCTTCCTGGTCGATCAGCTCGCGGGCGTGCGCGATCTGTGCCGGGGTGAGGGTAGGGCGGGGGCCAAACT
TCACGCCTCGGGCCTTGGCGGCCTCGCGCCCGCTCCGGGTGCGGTCGATGATTAGGGAACGCTCGAACTC
GGCAATGCCGGCGAACACGGTCAACACCATGCGGCCGGCCGGCGTGGTGGTGTCGGCCCACGGCTCTGCC
AGGCTACGCAGGCCCGCGCCGGCCTCCTGGATGCGCTCGGCAATGTCCAGTAGGTCGCGGGTGCTGCGGG
CCAGGCGGTCTAGCCTGGTCACTGTCACAACGTCGCCAGGGCGTAGGTGGTCAAGCATCCTGGCCAGCTC
CGGGCGGTCGCGCCTGGTGCCGGTGATCTTCTCGGAAAACAGCTTGGTGCAGCCGGCCGCGTGCAGTTCG
GCCCGTTGGTTGGTCAAGTCCTGGTCGTCGGTGCTGACGCGGGCATAGCCCAGCAGGCCAGCGGCGGCGC
TCTTGTTCATGGCGTAATGTCTCCGGTTCTAGTCGCAAGTATTCTACTTTATGCGACTAAAACACGCGAC
AAGAAAACGCCAGGAAAAGGGCAGGGCGGCAGCCTGTCGCGTAACTTAGGACTTGTGCGACATGTCGTTT
TCAGAAGACGGCTGCACTGAACGTCAGAAGCCGACTGCACTATAGCAGCGGAGGGGTTGGATCAAAGTAC
TTTGATCCCGAGGGGAACCCTGTGGTTGGCATGCACATACAAATGGACGAACGGATAAACCTTTTCACGC
CCTTTTAAATATCCGATTATTCTAATAAACGCTCTTTTCTCTTAGGTTTACCCGCCAATATATCCTGTCA
AACACTGATAGTTTAAACTGAAGGCGGGAAACGACAATCTGATCCAAGCTCAAGCTGCTCTAGCATTCGC
CATTCAGGCTGCGCAACTGTTGGGAAGGGCGATCGGTGCGGGCCTCTTCGCTATTACGCCAGCTGGCGAA
AGGGGGATGTGCTGCAAGGCGATTAAGTTGGGTAACGCCAGGGTTTTCCCAGTCACGACGTTGTAAAACG
ACGGCCAGTGCCAAGCTTGCATGCCTGCAGGTCGACTCTAGATCACTAGTATCCTAGGAAGGTACCAGTC
TAGCTCAACAGAGCTTTTAACCCAAATTGGTACAATAGAATACAACTTTAGATCATAATTCTCAAAAGAA
AGAGATTCCTTAGCTATTCTATCTGCCACTCCATTTCCTTCTCGGCTTGTATGCACAAGCATAAAATCCT
CAAACTTGCTAAGTAGATACTTTATGTCTTGGATAATTGGATTGAGACTTGACAAGCATAACTTTCATGT
AACCAAAGACACAAGTTGCTGAGAATCCACCTCAAAAATGATCTTCCTATAATTGAATCGGGATAATGAC
AGCACAGCCCATCTAAGAGCCTCCACTTCTACTTCCAGCACGCTTCTTACTTTTACCACAGCTCTTGCAC
CTAACCATAACACCTTCCCTGTATGATCGCGAAGCACCCACCCTAAGCCACATTTTAATCCTTCTGTTGG
CCATGCCCCATCAAAGTTGCACTTAACCCAAGATTGTGGTGGAGCTTCCCATGTTTCTCGTCTGTCCCGA
CGGTGTTGTGGTTGGTGCTTTCCTTACATTCTGAGCCTCTTTCCTTCTAATCCACTCATCTGCATCTTCT
TGTGTCCTTACTAATACCTCATTGGTTCCAAATTCCCTCCCTTTAAGCACCAGCTCGTTTCTGTTCTTCC
ACAGCCTCCCAAGTATCCAAGGGACTAAAGCCTCCACATTCTTCAGATCAGGATATTCTTGTTTAAGATG
TTGAACTCTATGGAGGTTTGTATGAACTGATGATCTAGGACCGGATAAGTTCCCTTCTTCATAGCGAACT
TATTCAAAGAATGTTTTGTGTATCATTCTTGTTACATTGTTATTAATGAAAAAATATTATTGGTCATTGG
ACTGAACACGAGTGTTAAATATGGACCAGGCCCCAAATAAGATCCATTGATATATGAATTAAATAACAAG
AATAAATCGAGTCACCAAACCACTTGCCTTTTTTAACGAGACTTGTTCACCAACTTGATACAAAAGTCAT
TATCCTATGCAAATCAATAATCATACAAAAATATCCAATAACACTAAAAAATTAAAAGAAATGGATAATT
TCACAATATGTTATACGATAAAGAAGTTACTTTTCCAAGAAATTCACTGATTTTATAAGCCCACTTGCAT
TAGATAAATGGCAAAAAAAAACAAAAAGGAAAAGAAATAAAGCACGAAGAATTCTAGAAAATACGAAATA
CGCTTCAATGCAGTGGGACCCACGGTTCAATTATTGCCAATTTTCAGCTCCACCGTATATTTAAAAAATA
AAACGATAATGCTAAAAAAATATAAATCGTAACGATCGTTAAATCTCAACGGCTGGATCTTATGACGACC
GTTAGAAATTGTGGTTGTCGACGAGTCAGTAATAAACGGCGTCAAAGTGGTTGCAGCCGGCACACACGAG
TCGTGTTTATCAACTCAAAGCACAAATACTTTTCCTCAACCTAAAAATAAGGCAATTAGCCAAAAACAAC
TTTGCGTGTAAACAACGCTCAATACACGTGTCATTTTATTATTAGCTATTGCTTCACCGCCTTAGCTTTC
TCGTGACCTAGTCGTCCTCGTCTTTTCTTCTTCTTCTTCTATAAAACAATACCCAAAGAGCTCTTCTTCT
TCACAATTCAGATTTCAATTTCTCAAAATCTTAAAAACTTTCTCTCAATTCTCTCTACCGTGATCAAGGT
AAATTTCTGTGTTCCTTATTCTCTCAAAATCTTCGATTTTGTTTTCGTTCGATCCCAATTTCGTATATGT
TCTTTGGTTTAGATTCTGTTAATCTTAGATCGAAGACGATTTTCTGGGTTTGATCGTTAGATATCATCTT
AATTCTCGATTAGGGTTTCATAGATATCATCCGATTTGTTCAAATAATTTGAGTTTTGTCGAATAATTAC
TCTTCGATTTGTGATTTCTATCTAGATCTGGTGTTAGTTTCTAGTTTGTGCGATCGAATTTGTCGATTAA
TCTGAGTTTTTCTGATTAACAGATGCCGAAGCCCGCCGTCGAATCAGAGTTTTCCAAAGTCCTCAAGAAA
CACTTTCCTGGGGAGCGTTTTAGGTCTAGCTATATGAAGAGGGGGGGTAAAATTCTGGCAGCACAAGGCG
AGGAAGCTGTAGTGGCGTACTTGCAGGGAAAGAGTGAGGAGGAACCGCCGAATTTTCAGCCGCCGGCGAA
GTGCCACGTGGTCACCAAAAGCAGGGATTTCGCAGAATGGCCCATAATGAAAGCCTCTGAAGCCATACAG
AGGTACATCTATGCGCTCAGCACTACAGAGCGAGCTGCCTGCAAACCGGGTAAGAGCTCAGAAAGTCACG
CGGCCTGGTTCGCGGCTACAGGGGTGAGCAATCACGGCTATTCTCATGTACAAGGTCTTAACCTGATCTT
TGACCACACGCTAGGACGATACGATGGCGTTTTAAAGAAAGTACAGCTTCGAAATGAGAAGGCCGGATCT
TCAGGTGAGGAGGAGGTAGCTACAAATGAAACAGGTCATCTACTACAGCCGCCAGGCATAAACCCATCAT
TCTACGTCTACCAGACCATATCTCCGCAGGCTTACCGACCAAGGGACGAAATAGTGTTACCACCCGAGTA
CGCCGGTTACGTCAGGGATCCGAACGCTCCGATTCCACTGGGCGTGGTCAGGAACCGTTGTGACATACAG
AAGGGTTGCCCGGGATATATACCCGAGTGGCAGAGGGAAGCTGGTACGGCAATTAGTCCCAAGACAGGAA
AAGCAGTGACGGTTCCAGGACTTAGCCCGAAGAAGAATAAACGTATGCGTAGGTACTGGAGGTCAGAAAA
GGAGAAGGCTCAAGATGCACTTCTCGTAACTGTAAGGATAGGTACCGATTGGGTAGTCATAGACGTAAGA
GGATTACTAAGAAACGCCAGGTAAGTTTCTGCTTCTACCTTTGATATATATATAATAATTATCATTAATT
AGTAGTAATATAATATTTCAAATATTTTTTTCAAAATAAAAGAATGTAGTATATAGCAATTGCTTTTCTG
TAGTTTATAAGTGTGTATATTTTAATTTATAACTTTTCTAATATATGACCAAAATTTGTTGATGTGCAGG
TGGAGGACTATTGCTCCCAAGGACATAAGTTTAAATGCACTTCTAGATTTATTTACCGGTGATCCAGTCA
TCGATGTCAGACGAAACATCGTGACCTTCACCTATACCTTGGACGCTTGCGGAACTTATGCTAGAAAATG
GACTCTCAAGGGAAAACAGACAAAAGCAACCTTAGATAAACTGACAGCGACACAAACTGTGGCCTTAGTT
GCTATAGATCTGGGACAAACAAACCCAATTAGCGCGGGTATCAGTCGTGTCACACAGGAGAACGGGGCCC
TCCAGTGCGAACCGCTTGATCGTTTTACATTGCCTGATGACCTTTTGAAAGATATTTCTGCGTACCGAAT
TGCATGGGACCGTAACGAGGAGGAACTCAGGGCCAGATCCGTTGAGGCACTCCCAGAGGCACAACAAGCA
GAGGTCAGAGCTCTGGACGGGGTCTCCAAAGAGACCGCGCGTACACAGTTGTGCGCGGACTTCGGTCTGG
ACCCAAAGCGACTACCGTGGGATAAAATGAGTAGCAATACCACGTTCATAAGCGAGGCGCTCCTTTCCAA
CAGCGTATCCCGTGACCAAGTATTCTTTACCCCGGCCCCAAAGAAAGGAGCCAAGAAGAAAGCACCGGTG
GAAGTGATGCGAAAAGACAGGACATGGGCGCGAGCGTACAAACCACGACTCTCAGTAGAAGCACAAAAGT
TGAAAAATGAGGCTCTTTGGGCTTTGAAGCGTACCTCTCCAGAATATCTAAAGTTGTCACGACGTAAAGA
AGAATTGTGTAGGAGGTCCATTAATTACGTGATAGAAAAAACTAGAAGGCGAACCCAATGCCAAATTGTG
ATCCCCGTTATAGAAGATCTAAATGTCCGATTTTTCCACGGGTCTGGCAAACGACTCCCGGGCTGGGATA
ACTTCTTCACGGCAAAGAAGGAAAACCGATGGTTTATCCAAGGGCTACATAAGGCGTTTTCTGACTTAAG
GACCCACCGATCCTTCTACGTGTTCGAGGTGCGTCCAGAGAGAACATCAATCACCTGTCCGAAATGCGGG
CACTGTGAAGTGGGGAACAGGGATGGAGAAGCCTTTCAGTGTCTCAGTTGCGGTAAGACATGCAACGCAG
ATCTGGACGTAGCGACACATAACTTGACTCAAGTGGCGCTCACCGGCAAAACAATGCCGAAGAGAGAGGA
GCCTAGAGATGCACAAGGGACAGCCCCCGCGAGAAAGACGAAGAAAGCTAGCAAGTCAAAGGCACCCCCG
GCTGAACGTGAGGATCAGACTCCCGCTCAAGAGCCGTCCCAAACGTCCGGATCCGGACCGAAGAAAAAGC
GAAAGGTAGAGGATCCTAAAAAGAAGCGTAAAGTCTCCTTGGGTTCTGGCTCCGACTATAAGGATGACGA
TGACAAAGACTATAAGGATGACGACGACAAGTGAAGAGCTTTCGTTCGTATCATCGGTTTCGACAACGTT
CGTCAAGTTCAATGCATCAGTTTCATTGCGCACACACCAGAATCCTACTGAGTTTGAGTATTATGGCATT
GGGAAAACTGTTTTTCTTGTACCATTTGTTGTGCTTGTAATTTACTGTGTTTTTTATTCGGTTTTCGCTA
TCGAACTGTGAAATGGAAATGGATGGAGAAGAGTTAATGAATGATATGGTCCTTTTGTTCATTCTCAAAT
TAATATTATTTGTTTTTTCTCTTATTTGTTGTGTGTTGAATTTGAAATTATAAGAGATATGCAAACATTT
TGTTTTGAGTAAAAATGTGTCAAATCGTGGCCTCTAATGACCGAAGTTAATATGAGGAGTAAAACACTTG
TAGTTGTACCATTATGCTTATTCACTAGGCAACAAATATATTTTCAGACCTAGAAAAGCTGCAAATGTTA
CTGAATACAAGTATGTCCTCTTGTGTTTTAGACATTTATGAACTTTCCTTTATGTAATTTTCCAGAATCC
TTGTCAGATTCTAATCATTGCTTTATAATTATAGTTATACTCATGGATTTGTAGTTGAGTATGAAAATAT
TTTTTAATGCATTTTATGACTTGCCAATTGATTGACAACGAATTC
Features (pLannotate 1.2.2; 22 found; start..end, strand, type, name):
     32..54      -  protein_bind   lac operator (fragment): The lac repressor binds to the lac operator to inhibit transcription in E. coli. This inhibition can be relieved by adding lactose or isopropyl-β-D-thiogalactopyranoside (IPTG). lac repressor encoded by lacI
     58..88      -  promoter       lac promoter: promoter for the E. coli lac operon
    103..124     -  protein_bind   CAP binding site: CAP binding activates transcription in the presence of cAMP. E. coli catabolite activator protein
    137..225     -  CDS            lacI (fragment): lac repressor; lacI; The lac repressor binds to the lac operator to inhibit transcription in E. coli. This inhibition can be relieved by adding lactose or isopropyl-β-D-thiogalactopyranoside (IPTG).
    315..991     +  promoter       CaMV 35S promoter (enhanced): cauliflower mosaic virus 35S promoter with a duplicated enhancer region
   1058..2083    +  CDS            HygR: hygromycin B phosphotransferase confers resistance to hygromycin
   2124..2298    +  polyA_signal   CaMV poly(A) signal: cauliflower mosaic virus polyadenylation signal
   2376..2400    -  misc_feature   LB T-DNA repeat: left border repeat from nopaline C58 T-DNA
   2825..3619    +  CDS            KanR: aminoglycoside phosphotransferase; aphA-3; confers resistance to kanamycin
   3706..4294    +  rep_origin     ori: high-copy-number ColE1/pMB1/pBR322/pUC origin of replication
   4480..4620    -  misc_feature   bom: basis of mobility region from pBR322
   4722..4761    -  CDS            rop (fragment): Rop protein, which maintains plasmids at low copy number; rop
   4964..5158    -  rep_origin     pVS1 oriV: origin of replication for the Pseudomonas plasmid pVS1 (Heeb et al., 2000)
   5224..6297    -  CDS            pVS1 RepA: replication protein from the Pseudomonas plasmid pVS1 (Heeb et al., 2000)
   6726..7355    -  CDS            pVS1 StaA: stability protein from the Pseudomonas plasmid pVS1 (Heeb et al., 2000)
   7915..8316    -  CDS            Y4CG_SINFN (fragment): Protein inferred from homology: Swiss-Prot protein existence level 3. From Sinorhizobium fredii (strain NBRC 101917 / NGR234).
   8656..8680    -  misc_feature   RB T-DNA repeat: right border repeat from nopaline C58 T-DNA
   8746..8900    -  CDS            lacZα (fragment): LacZα fragment of β-galactosidase; lacZ fragment
   8903..8932    -  misc_feature   MCS (fragment): pUC18/19 multiple cloning site
  11851..12039   +  intron         IV2 intron: modified second intron of the potato ST-LS1 gene (Vancanneyt et al., 1990)
  13423..13446   +  CDS            3xFLAG (fragment): three tandem FLAG® epitope tags, followed by an enterokinase cleavage site
  13477..14109   +  terminator     E9 terminator: terminator and polyadenylation signal from the pea rbcS-E9 gene
