[The description below was written by a language model from this plasmid's Addgene catalogue record and pLannotate feature annotations shown in this document.]
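Description:
pC1300_pUB10_pco-vCASphi_E9t_MCS_version2 is a 14.1 kb T-DNA binary vector built on the pCambia1300 backbone for Agrobacterium-mediated delivery of a compact CRISPR nuclease into plants. Outside the T-DNA borders, the backbone carries a kanamycin resistance gene (aphA-3) for bacterial selection and a high-copy ColE1/pUC-type origin with the pBR322 bom region for propagation in E. coli. It also carries the pVS1 oriV, RepA and StaA functions, which allow stable replication in Agrobacterium. Nopaline-type left and right border repeats delimit the DNA that is transferred into the plant genome.

Within the T-DNA, a hygromycin phosphotransferase gene driven by the enhanced CaMV 35S promoter and ended by the CaMV poly(A) signal provides selection of transformed plant tissue. The main payload is pco-vCasphi-2, a synthetic, Arabidopsis codon-optimized variant of CasΦ-2 of about 2.5 kb, expressed from the UBQ10 promoter according to the catalogue entry. The automated annotation does not label the promoter or the nuclease coding sequence. It does detect an IV2 intron from potato ST-LS1 in the region where the nuclease gene is expected to lie. Such an intron typically prevents expression in bacteria and can improve expression in plants. The annotation also shows a partial match to a 3xFLAG epitope, suggesting a FLAG-type tag near the C-terminal end, followed by the pea rbcS-E9 terminator. Remnants of the pUC multiple cloning site and the lacZα/lac promoter region remain, and the "MCS" in the name suggests a site for adding further elements. No guide RNA cassette is recorded. The construct is intended for CasΦ-based genome editing in plants.
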