Addgene plasmid #197961: pC1300_pUB10_pco-vCASphi_E9t_MCS_version2
Purpose: T-DNA binary vector to express pco-vCasphi driven by UBQ10 gene promoter.
Depositing lab: Steven Jacobsen. Depositing organization: University of California, Los Angeles (UCLA). Publication: Genome editing in plants using the compact editor CasPhi. Li Z, Zhong Z, Wu Z, Pausch P, Al-Shayeb B, Amerasekera J, Doudna JA, Jacobsen SE. Proc Natl Acad Sci U S A. 2023 Jan 24;120(4):e2216822120. doi: 10.1073/pnas.2216822120. Epub 2023 Jan 18. PubMed 36652483.
Backbone
  Vector backbone: pCambia1300
  Total vector size (bp): 14115
  Vector type: Plant Expression, CRISPR
Growth in bacteria
  Bacterial resistance: Kanamycin, 50 μg/mL
  Growth temperature: 37°C
  Growth strain: DH5alpha
  Copy number: High Copy
Gene/Insert
  Gene/Insert name: pco-vCasphi-2 (alt name: Arabidopsis codon optimized vCasphi-2)
  Species: Synthetic
  Insert size (bp): 2460
  Promoter: pUBQ10
  Cloning method: Gibson Cloning
  Sequencing primers: 5′ GTGATTTCTATCTAGATCTGGTGTTAGT; 3′ CTGATGCATTGAACTTGACGAACGT
Terms and licenses: Academic/Nonprofit Terms; Industry Terms: Not Available to Industry
How to cite: pC1300_pUB10_pco-vCASphi_E9t_MCS_version2 was a gift from Steven Jacobsen (Addgene plasmid # 197961 ; http://n2t.net/addgene:197961 ; RRID:Addgene_197961)
